Addgene plasmid #241062: pDMJ2-SARS-CoV-2-Spike (BA.2.12.1-2e)
Purpose: Expresses SARS-CoV-2 spike (BA.2.12.1-2e) protein for creating pseudotyped virus
Depositing lab: Jeremy Luban. Depositing organization: University of Massachusetts, Worcester. Publication: Computationally designed proteins mimic antibody immune evasion in viral evolution. Youssef N, Gurev S, Ghantous F, Brock KP, Jaimes JA, Thadani NN, Dauphin A, Sherman AC, Yurkovetskiy L, Soto D, Estanboulieh R, Kotzen B, Notin P, Kollasch AW, Cohen AA, Dross SE, Erasmus J, Fuller DH, Bjorkman PJ, Lemieux JE, Luban J, Seaman MS, Marks DS. Immunity. 2025 May 6:S1074-7613(25)00178-5. doi: 10.1016/j.immuni.2025.04.015. PubMed 40345199.
Backbone
  Vector backbone: pDMJ2
  Vector type: Mammalian Expression
Growth in bacteria
  Bacterial resistance: Ampicillin, 100 μg/mL
  Growth temperature: 37°C
  Growth strain: DH5alpha
  Copy number: High Copy
Gene/Insert
  Gene/Insert name: Spike (BA.2.12.1-2e)
  Species: SARS-CoV-2
  Mutation: S494R,K529L,T19I,L24del,P25del,P26del,A27S,G142D,V213G,G339D,S371F,S373P,S375F,T376A,D405N,R408S,K417N,N440K,L452Q,S477N,T478K,E484A,Q493R,Q498R,N501Y,Y505H,D614G,H655Y,N679K,P681H,S704L,N764K,D796Y,Q954H,N969K
  Entrez Gene: S (a.k.a. GU280_gp02, spike glycoprotein)
  Cloning method: Gene Synthesis
Terms and licenses: Academic/Nonprofit Terms; Industry Terms: Not Available to Industry
How to cite: pDMJ2-SARS-CoV-2-Spike (BA.2.12.1-2e) was a gift from Jeremy Luban (Addgene plasmid # 241062 ; http://n2t.net/addgene:241062 ; RRID:Addgene_241062)
