[The description below was written by a language model from this plasmid's Addgene catalogue record and pLannotate feature annotations shown in this document.]
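Description:
pDMJ2-SARS-CoV-2-Spike (BA.2.12.1-2e) is a 7.4 kb mammalian expression plasmid built on the pDMJ2 backbone that encodes a variant SARS-CoV-2 spike glycoprotein for producing spike-pseudotyped virus particles. It is maintained in E. coli through a high-copy ColE1/pUC-type origin and selected with ampicillin via a β-lactamase gene under its own bla promoter. A short fragment of the pBR322 basis-of-mobility region is also annotated in the backbone. No mammalian selection marker or reporter appears in the feature table, which is consistent with transient transfection use.

The spike open reading frame (about 3.76 kb, made by gene synthesis) sits downstream of the human cytomegalovirus immediate-early enhancer and promoter. Between them lies a composite 5' leader containing a fragment of the HTLV-1 5' LTR and a fragment of modified CMV intron A, elements commonly included to boost transcript processing and translation. Transcripts end at a bovine growth hormone polyadenylation signal. The insert carries the set of substitutions and the 24–26 deletion recorded for the Omicron BA.2.12.1 background, including L452Q, S704L, D614G, N501Y and P681H, plus two further changes, S494R and K529L, which presumably account for the "2e" designation, although the record does not define it. No epitope tag is annotated, and the record does not state whether the coding sequence is codon-optimised or truncated at the C-terminus.

When co-expressed in producer cells with a packaging system and reporter genome supplied on other plasmids, the spike is incorporated into pseudovirions. The associated work on computationally designed spike variants that mimic antibody immune evasion suggests such particles are used in entry and antibody neutralisation assays.
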