Features (pLannotate 1.2.2; 10 found; start..end, strand, type, name):
      1..3756    +  CDS            S: SPIKE_SARS2 - Experimental evidence at protein level: Swiss-Prot protein existence level 1. [Spike glycoprotein]: May down-regulate host tetherin (BST2) by lysosomal degradation, thereby counteracting its antiviral activity. From Severe acute respiratory syndrome coronavirus 2 (2019-nCoV) (SARS-CoV-2).
   3779..4003    +  polyA_signal   bGH poly(A) signal: bovine growth hormone polyadenylation signal
   4418..5006    -  rep_origin     ori: high-copy-number ColE1/pMB1/pBR322/pUC origin of replication
   5177..6037    -  CDS            AmpR: β-lactamase; bla; confers resistance to ampicillin, carbenicillin, and related antibiotics
   6038..6142    -  promoter       AmpR promoter: bla
   6182..6239    +  misc_feature   bom (fragment): basis of mobility region from pBR322
   6325..6704    +  enhancer       CMV enhancer: human cytomegalovirus immediate early enhancer
   6705..6908    +  promoter       CMV promoter: human cytomegalovirus (CMV) immediate early promoter
   6997..7224    +  LTR            5' LTR (truncated) (fragment): truncated 5' long terminal repeat (LTR) from human T-cell leukemia virus (HTLV) type 1
   7228..7338    +  intron         CMV intron (fragment): modified intron A from human cytomegalovirus
>Addgene plasmid #241062 | pDMJ2-SARS-CoV-2-Spike (BA.2.12.1-2e) | addgene full sequence | sequence record 486187 | Addgene NGS Result
ATGTTCGTGTTTCTGGTTCTTCTTCCCCTGGTGTCTAGTCAGTGCGTCAACTTGATCACGCGAACACAGA
GCTACACCAATTCCTTTACACGAGGCGTCTACTATCCCGACAAGGTGTTCCGAAGCAGTGTTTTGCACTC
CACGCAGGACCTTTTCTTGCCCTTCTTCTCAAATGTGACTTGGTTTCATGCAATACACGTATCCGGGACT
AATGGCACTAAGAGATTCGACAATCCCGTGTTGCCTTTTAACGACGGCGTGTATTTTGCCAGTACAGAAA
AGAGCAATATTATCCGGGGATGGATCTTCGGCACGACTCTGGATAGTAAAACACAATCCCTGCTGATCGT
GAATAATGCGACAAACGTCGTCATAAAAGTCTGCGAGTTCCAGTTCTGCAACGACCCTTTCCTCGACGTG
TATTACCATAAGAACAATAAATCTTGGATGGAAAGTGAGTTTCGCGTGTACTCCAGTGCAAATAACTGTA
CTTTTGAGTACGTAAGCCAGCCTTTCCTGATGGACCTCGAAGGGAAACAGGGGAACTTTAAGAACCTGCG
CGAATTCGTGTTCAAGAACATCGACGGTTATTTTAAAATATACAGCAAGCACACCCCTATTAACCTGGGC
AGAGATTTGCCACAAGGTTTTAGCGCCCTGGAACCCCTCGTGGACCTTCCTATCGGCATCAACATCACGC
GCTTCCAAACTCTGCTCGCACTGCATCGGTCTTATCTGACCCCTGGAGATTCATCCTCAGGATGGACCGC
GGGTGCTGCTGCATATTATGTGGGATATCTGCAGCCTAGGACCTTCCTGCTCAAATACAACGAGAACGGC
ACCATCACTGACGCTGTTGATTGCGCGCTGGACCCATTGTCTGAAACCAAATGCACACTGAAAAGCTTCA
CAGTCGAGAAGGGCATTTACCAGACGAGCAACTTCAGAGTTCAGCCCACAGAGAGCATCGTTCGCTTCCC
CAACATTACCAATTTGTGCCCATTCGACGAGGTCTTTAACGCAACTAGATTTGCCAGTGTTTACGCCTGG
AACAGGAAACGGATATCCAATTGCGTGGCCGATTACAGCGTACTGTACAATTTCGCTCCCTTTTTCGCCT
TTAAATGCTACGGTGTCTCCCCTACGAAGCTGAATGATCTGTGCTTTACTAATGTCTATGCGGACAGCTT
CGTTATTAGAGGTAACGAGGTCAGCCAAATCGCCCCAGGGCAGACTGGAAACATAGCCGACTACAATTAC
AAACTGCCAGATGATTTCACCGGCTGCGTCATCGCCTGGAACTCCAATAAGCTCGATAGTAAAGTGGGCG
GCAATTACAACTATCAGTATAGGCTGTTTCGAAAGAGCAACCTGAAACCTTTTGAGCGGGACATTTCAAC
AGAGATCTACCAGGCCGGAAACAAGCCCTGCAACGGGGTCGCCGGGTTCAATTGTTACTTCCCGCTGCGG
CGGTATGGATTTCGGCCGACTTACGGCGTTGGCCACCAGCCATATCGGGTGGTGGTGCTGTCATTTGAGC
TGCTTCATGCGCCTGCTACAGTATGTGGGCCTAAACTGTCTACCAATCTGGTGAAAAATAAGTGCGTGAA
CTTCAACTTCAATGGCCTCACCGGGACAGGCGTGTTGACAGAATCCAATAAGAAATTCCTGCCATTCCAG
CAGTTCGGCAGGGATATCGCAGACACGACCGATGCGGTGCGAGATCCCCAGACATTGGAGATTCTGGACA
TTACTCCTTGTTCTTTTGGAGGAGTGAGTGTTATTACTCCCGGCACAAATACCTCAAATCAAGTCGCTGT
GCTGTATCAAGGTGTAAACTGTACCGAGGTCCCCGTGGCTATTCACGCCGACCAGCTGACCCCAACATGG
CGGGTATACAGCACCGGTTCTAATGTATTCCAGACCAGAGCCGGCTGCCTCATTGGAGCCGAGTACGTGA
ACAACTCTTATGAATGTGATATACCGATTGGAGCAGGTATCTGCGCCTCTTATCAGACCCAGACAAAGAG
CCACAGAAGGGCTAGGAGCGTGGCCTCCCAGTCCATAATCGCCTATACAATGTCACTGGGGGCTGAAAAT
CTGGTGGCATACAGTAACAACTCTATCGCTATCCCCACAAATTTTACCATCTCTGTGACTACAGAGATCC
TGCCAGTGTCTATGACTAAAACCTCCGTGGACTGTACCATGTACATCTGTGGTGATAGCACCGAATGTTC
CAACCTGCTCCTGCAGTACGGCAGCTTCTGCACACAGCTGAAGAGGGCACTGACAGGAATCGCCGTCGAA
CAGGATAAGAACACTCAGGAGGTGTTTGCGCAGGTTAAGCAGATTTACAAGACGCCACCAATCAAGTACT
TCGGTGGGTTCAATTTCTCTCAAATTCTGCCTGATCCTTCTAAGCCATCTAAGCGGAGCTTTATAGAGGA
TTTGCTCTTTAATAAGGTGACCCTCGCCGATGCTGGATTTATTAAGCAGTATGGCGACTGTTTGGGAGAC
ATTGCTGCTCGCGATCTGATATGTGCCCAGAAATTCAACGGGCTGACCGTACTCCCACCGCTGCTCACTG
ATGAGATGATCGCACAATATACCAGCGCCCTGCTGGCCGGCACTATTACATCCGGCTGGACGTTCGGAGC
AGGAGCCGCACTGCAAATACCTTTTGCCATGCAGATGGCATATCGCTTCAATGGGATCGGGGTGACCCAG
AACGTCCTGTACGAAAACCAGAAACTTATCGCTAACCAGTTCAATTCCGCCATTGGTAAAATCCAGGACA
GCTTGAGTTCCACAGCCAGCGCCCTCGGGAAATTGCAAGATGTAGTCAATCACAATGCACAAGCCCTGAA
TACTCTCGTCAAGCAACTGTCATCCAAGTTCGGTGCTATATCCTCCGTGCTGAATGATATCCTTAGTAGA
TTGGATAAGGTGGAGGCAGAAGTCCAGATCGACCGGCTTATTACTGGAAGGCTGCAGAGTCTGCAGACGT
ACGTCACGCAGCAGCTTATCAGAGCCGCCGAGATTAGAGCATCTGCGAATCTGGCTGCTACAAAGATGAG
TGAATGCGTGCTCGGGCAATCAAAGCGGGTCGACTTTTGTGGGAAGGGGTACCACCTCATGAGCTTCCCC
CAATCCGCCCCACATGGCGTTGTGTTCCTGCATGTTACTTACGTTCCCGCTCAAGAGAAGAACTTTACTA
CCGCTCCGGCGATCTGCCACGACGGTAAGGCACACTTTCCACGCGAAGGCGTCTTTGTTAGCAATGGAAC
ACACTGGTTTGTTACCCAGAGGAACTTTTATGAGCCCCAGATAATCACAACCGACAACACATTCGTATCT
GGGAACTGTGACGTAGTTATTGGGATCGTGAACAACACCGTGTACGATCCTCTCCAACCGGAACTTGACT
CTTTCAAGGAGGAACTGGATAAGTACTTTAAGAATCACACCTCACCCGATGTTGACCTCGGCGACATTTC
AGGAATTAATGCTAGCGTGGTGAACATCCAGAAAGAGATTGATAGACTTAACGAAGTGGCCAAGAACCTC
AACGAATCACTTATTGACCTGCAGGAGCTGGGAAAATATGAGCAGTACATTAAATGGCCTTGGTACATTT
GGCTGGGCTTTATAGCAGGCCTGATCGCTATCGTCATGGTGACCATCATGCTTTGTTGTATGACTAGCTG
CTGCAGCTGCCTCAAGGGCTGTTGTAGCTGCGGCTCTTGCTGTAAATAATGATGAGGATCCAGATCTGCT
GTGCCTTCTAGTTGCCAGCCATCTGTTGTTTGCCCCTCCCCCGTGCCTTCCTTGACCCTGGAAGGTGCCA
CTCCCACTGTCCTTTCCTAATAAAATGAGGAAATTGCATCGCATTGTCTGAGTAGGTGTCATTCTATTCT
GGGGGGTGGGGTGGGGCAGGACAGCAAGGGGGAGGATTGGGAAGACAATAGCAGGCATGCTGGGGATGCG
GTGGGCTCTATGGGTACCCAGGTGCTGAAGAATTGACCCGGTTCCTCCTGGGCCAGAAAGAAGCAGGCAC
ATCCCCTTCTCTGTGACACACCCTGTCCACGCCCCTGGTTCTTAGTTCCAGCCCCACTCATAGGACACTC
ATAGCTCAGGAGGGCTCCGCCTTCAATCCCACCCGCTAAAGTACTTGGAGCGGTCTCTCCCTCCCTCATC
AGCCCACCAAACCAAACCTAGCCTCCAAGAGTGGGAAGAAATTAAAGCAAGATAGGCTATTAAGTGCAGA
GGGAGAGAAAATGCCTCCAACATGTGAGGAAGTAATGAGAGAAATCATAGAATTTTAAGGCCATGATTTA
AGGCCAATCGGAAAGAACATGTGAGCAAAAGGCCAGCAAAAGGCCAGGAACCGTAAAAAGGCCGCGTTGC
TGGCGTTTTTCCATAGGCTCCGCCCCCCTGACGAGCATCACAAAAATCGACGCTCAAGTCAGAGGTGGCG
AAACCCGACAGGACTATAAAGATACCAGGCGTTTCCCCCTGGAAGCTCCCTCGTGCGCTCTCCTGTTCCG
ACCCTGCCGCTTACCGGATACCTGTCCGCCTTTCTCCCTTCGGGAAGCGTGGCGCTTTCTCATAGCTCAC
GCTGTAGGTATCTCAGTTCGGTGTAGGTCGTTCGCTCCAAGCTGGGCTGTGTGCACGAACCCCCCGTTCA
GCCCGACCGCTGCGCCTTATCCGGTAACTATCGTCTTGAGTCCAACCCGGTAAGACACGACTTATCGCCA
CTGGCAGCAGCCACTGGTAACAGGATTAGCAGAGCGAGGTATGTAGGCGGTGCTACAGAGTTCTTGAAGT
GGTGGCCTAACTACGGCTACACTAGAAGAACAGTATTTGGTATCTGCGCTCTGCTGAAGCCAGTTACCTT
CGGAAAAAGAGTTGGTAGCTCTTGATCCGGCAAACAAACCACCGCTGGTAGCGGTGGTTTTTTTGTTTGC
AAGCAGCAGATTACGCGCAGAAAAAAAGGATCTCAAGAAGATCCTTTGATCTTTTCTACGGGGTCTGACG
CTCAGTGGAACGAAAACTCACGTTAAGGGATTTTGGTCATGAGATTATCAAAAAGGATCTTCACCTAGAT
CCTTTTAAATTAAAAATGAAGTTTTAAATCAATCTAAAGTATATATGAGTAAACTTGGTCTGACAGTTAC
CAATGCTTAATCAGTGAGGCACCTATCTCAGCGATCTGTCTATTTCGTTCATCCATAGTTGCCTGACTCC
CCGTCGTGTAGATAACTACGATACGGGAGGGCTTACCATCTGGCCCCAGTGCTGCAATGATACCGCGAGA
CCCACGCTCACCGGCTCCAGATTTATCAGCAATAAACCAGCCAGCCGGAAGGGCCGAGCGCAGAAGTGGT
CCTGCAACTTTATCCGCCTCCATCCAGTCTATTAATTGTTGCCGGGAAGCTAGAGTAAGTAGTTCGCCAG
TTAATAGTTTGCGCAACGTTGTTGCCATTGCTACAGGCATCGTGGTGTCACGCTCGTCGTTTGGTATGGC
TTCATTCAGCTCCGGTTCCCAACGATCAAGGCGAGTTACATGATCCCCCATGTTGTGCAAAAAAGCGGTT
AGCTCCTTCGGTCCTCCGATCGTTGTCAGAAGTAAGTTGGCCGCAGTGTTATCACTCATGGTTATGGCAG
CACTGCATAATTCTCTTACTGTCATGCCATCCGTAAGATGCTTTTCTGTGACTGGTGAGTACTCAACCAA
GTCATTCTGAGAATAGTGTATGCGGCGACCGAGTTGCTCTTGCCCGGCGTCAATACGGGATAATACCGCG
CCACATAGCAGAACTTTAAAAGTGCTCATCATTGGAAAACGTTCTTCGGGGCGAAAACTCTCAAGGATCT
TACCGCTGTTGAGATCCAGTTCGATGTAACCCACTCGTGCACCCAACTGATCTTCAGCATCTTTTACTTT
CACCAGCGTTTCTGGGTGAGCAAAAACAGGAAGGCAAAATGCCGCAAAAAAGGGAATAAGGGCGACACGG
AAATGTTGAATACTCATACTCTTCCTTTTTCAATATTATTGAAGCATTTATCAGGGTTATTGTCTCATGA
GCGGATACATATTTGAATGTATTTAGAAAAATAAACAAATAGGGGTTCCGCGCACATTTCCCCGAAAAGT
GCCACCTGACGTCCCAATGATTGCACCATATGCGGTGTGAAATACCGCACAGATGCGTAAGGAGAAAATA
CCGCATCAGATTGGCTATTGGCCATTGCATACGTTGTATCCATATCATAATATGTACATTTATATTGGCT
CATGTCCAACATTACCGCCATGTTGACATTGATTATTGACTAGTTATTAATAGTAATCAATTACGGGGTC
ATTAGTTCATAGCCCATATATGGAGTTCCGCGTTACATAACTTACGGTAAATGGCCCGCCTGGCTGACCG
CCCAACGACCCCCGCCCATTGACGTCAATAATGACGTATGTTCCCATAGTAACGCCAATAGGGACTTTCC
ATTGACGTCAATGGGTGGAGTATTTACGGTAAACTGCCCACTTGGCAGTACATCAAGTGTATCATATGCC
AAGTACGCCCCCTATTGACGTCAATGACGGTAAATGGCCCGCCTGGCATTATGCCCAGTACATGACCTTA
TGGGACTTTCCTACTTGGCAGTACATCTACGTATTAGTCATCGCTATTACCATGGTGATGCGGTTTTGGC
AGTACATCAATGGGCGTGGATAGCGGTTTGACTCACGGGGATTTCCAAGTCTCCACCCCATTGACGTCAA
TGGGAGTTTGTTTTGGCACCAAAATCAACGGGACTTTCCAAAATGTCGTAACAACTCCGCCCCATTGACG
CAAATGGGCGGTAGGCGTGTACGGTGGGAGGTCTATATAAGCAGAGCTCGTTTAGTGAACCGTCAGATCG
CCTGGAGACGCCATCCACGCTGTTTTGACCTCCATAGAAGACACCGGGACCGATCCAGCCTCCATCGGCT
CGCATCTCTCCTTCACGCGCCCGCCGCCCTACCTGAGGCCGCCATCCACGCCGGTTGAGTCGCGTTCTGC
CGCCTCCCGCCTGTGGTGCCTCCTGAACTGCGTCCGCCGTCTAGGTAAGTTTAAAGCTCAGGTCGAGACC
GGGCCTTTGTCCGGCGCTCCCTTGGAGCCTACCTAGACTCAGCCGGCTCTCCACGCTTTGCCTGACCCTG
CTTGCTCAACTCTAGTTAACGGTGGAGGGCAGTGTAGTCTGAGCAGTACTCGTTGCTGCCGCGCGCGCCA
CCAGACATAATAGCTGACAGACTAACAGACTGTTCCTTTCCATGGGTCTTTTCTGCAGTCACCGTCGTCG
ACACGTGTGATCAGATATCGCGGCCGCTCTAGA
